>Addgene plasmid #34981 | pDS221 | depositor full sequence | sequence record 43350 | pDS221 sequence 5891 bps
CATAGCTTCAAAATGTTTCTACTCCTTTTTTACTCTTCCAGATTTTCTCGGACTCCGCGCATCGCCGTAC
CACTTCAAAACACCCAAGCACAGCATACTAAATTTCCCCTCTTTCTTCCTCTAGGGTGTCGTTAATTACC
CGTACTAAAGGTTTGGAAAAGAAAAAAGAGACCGCCTCGTTTCTTTTTCTTCGTCGAAAAAGGCAATAAA
AATTTTTATCACGTTTCTTTTTCTTGAAAATTTTTTTTTTGATTTTTTTCTCTTTCGATGACCTCCCATT
GATATTTAAGTTAATAAACGGTCTTCAATTTCTCAAGTTTCAGTTTCATTTTTCTTGTTCTATTACAACT
TTTTTTACTTCTTGCTCATTAGAAAGAAAGCATAGCAATCTAATCTAAGTTTTCTAGAACTAGTGGATCC
CCCGGGCTGCAGGAATTCGATATCAAGCTTATCGATACCGTCGACAATGCCAGAACTTGGATTTAGCATA
TCAGGTGGTGTCGGGGGTAGAGGAAACCCATTCAGACCTGATGATGATGGTATATTTGTAACAAGGGTAC
AACCTGAAGGACCAGCATCAAAATTACTGCAGCCAGGTGATAAAATTATTCAGGCTAATGGCTACAGTTT
TATAAATATTGAACATGGACAAGCAGTGTCCTTGCTAAAAACTTTCCAGAATACAGTTGAACTCATCATT
GTACGAGAAGTTGGTAACGGTGCAAAACAAGAGATTCGAGTGAGGGTTGAAAAAGACGGTGGTTCTGGAG
GCGTTTCTTCTGTTCCGACCAATCTGGAAGTTGTTGCTGCGACCCCGACTAGCCTGCTGATCAGCTGGGA
TGCGTATAGGGAGCTTCCGGTTAGTTATTACCGTATCACGTACGGTGAAACCGGTGGTAACTCCCCGGTT
CAGGAATTCACTGTACCTGGTTCCAAGTCTACTGCTACCATCAGCGGCCTGAAACCGGGTGTCGACTATA
CCATCACTGTATACGCACATTACAACTACCATTACTACTCTAGCCCAATCTCGATTAACTACCGTACCTC
TAGACTCGAGCTCAAGCTTCGAATTCTGCAGTCGACGGTACCGCGGGCCCGGGATCCACCGGTCGCCACC
ATGGTGAGCAAGGGCGAGGAGGATAACATGGCCATCATCAAGGAGTTCATGCGCTTCAAGGTGCACATGG
AGGGCTCCGTGAACGGCCACGAGTTCGAGATCGAGGGCGAGGGCGAGGGCCGCCCCTACGAGGGCACCCA
GACCGCCAAGCTGAAGGTGACCAAGGGTGGCCCCCTGCCCTTCGCCTGGGACATCCTGTCCCCTCAGTTC
ATGTACGGCTCCAAGGCCTACGTGAAGCACCCCGCCGACATCCCCGACTACTTGAAGCTGTCCTTCCCCG
AGGGCTTCAAGTGGGAGCGCGTGATGAACTTCGAGGACGGCGGCGTGGTGACCGTGACCCAGGACTCCTC
CCTGCAGGACGGCGAGTTCATCTACAAGGTGAAGCTGCGCGGCACCAACTTCCCCTCCGACGGCCCCGTA
ATGCAGAAGAAGACCATGGGCTGGGAGGCCTCCTCCGAGCGGATGTACCCCGAGGACGGCGCCCTGAAGG
GCGAGATCAAGCAGAGGCTGAAGCTGAAGGACGGCGGCCACTACGACGCTGAGGTCAAGACCACCTACAA
GGCCAAGAAGCCCGTGCAGCTGCCCGGCGCCTACAACGTCAACATCAAGTTGGACATCACCTCCCACAAC
GAGGACTACACCATCGTGGAACAGTACGAACGCGCCGAGGGCCGCCACTCCACCGGCGGCATGGACGAGC
TGTACAAGTAAGTCGACCTCGAGTCATGTAATTAGTTATGTCACGCTTACATTCACGCCCTCCCCCCACA
TCCGCTCTAACCGAAAAGGAAGGAGTTAGACAACCTGAAGTCTAGGTCCCTATTTATTTTTTTATAGTTA
TGTTAGTATTAAGAACGTTATTTATATTTCAAATTTTTCTTTTTTTTCTGTACAGACGCGTGTACGCATG
TAACATTATACTGAAAACCTTGCTTGAGAAGGTTTTGGGACGCTCGAAGGCTTTAATTTGCGGCCGGTAC
CCGGGGATCCTCTAGAGTCGACCTGCAGGCATGCAAGCTTGGCGTAATCATGGTCATAGCTGTTTCCTGT
GTGAAATTGTTATCCGCTCACAATTCCACACAACATACGAGCCGGAAGCATAAAGTGTAAAGCCTGGGGT
GCCTAATGAGTGAGCTAACTCACATTAATTGCGTTGCGCTCACTGCCCGCTTTCCAGTCGGGAAACCTGT
CGTGCCAGCTGCATTAATGAATCGGCCAACGCGCGGGGAGAGGCGGTTTGCGTATTGGGCGCTCTTCCGC
TTCCTCGCTCACTGACTCGCTGCGCTCGGTCGTTCGGCTGCGGCGAGCGGTATCAGCTCACTCAAAGGCG
GTAATACGGTTATCCACAGAATCAGGGGATAACGCAGGAAAGAACATGTGAGCAAAAGGCCAGCAAAAGG
CCAGGAACCGTAAAAAGGCCGCGTTGCTGGCGTTTTTCCATAGGCTCCGCCCCCCTGACGAGCATCACAA
AAATCGACGCTCAAGTCAGAGGTGGCGAAACCCGACAGGACTATAAAGATACCAGGCGTTTCCCCCTGGA
AGCTCCCTCGTGCGCTCTCCTGTTCCGACCCTGCCGCTTACCGGATACCTGTCCGCCTTTCTCCCTTCGG
GAAGCGTGGCGCTTTCTCATAGCTCACGCTGTAGGTATCTCAGTTCGGTGTAGGTCGTTCGCTCCAAGCT
GGGCTGTGTGCACGAACCCCCCGTTCAGCCCGACCGCTGCGCCTTATCCGGTAACTATCGTCTTGAGTCC
AACCCGGTAAGACACGACTTATCGCCACTGGCAGCAGCCACTGGTAACAGGATTAGCAGAGCGAGGTATG
TAGGCGGTGCTACAGAGTTCTTGAAGTGGTGGCCTAACTACGGCTACACTAGAAGGACAGTATTTGGTAT
CTGCGCTCTGCTGAAGCCAGTTACCTTCGGAAAAAGAGTTGGTAGCTCTTGATCCGGCAAACAAACCACC
GCTGGTAGCGGTGGTTTTTTTGTTTGCAAGCAGCAGATTACGCGCAGAAAAAAAGGATCTCAAGAAGATC
CTTTGATCTTTTCTACGGGGTCTGACGCTCAGTGGAACGAAAACTCACGTTAAGGGATTTTGGTCATGAG
ATTATCAAAAAGGATCTTCACCTAGATCCTTTTAAATTAAAAATGAAGTTTTAAATCAATCTAAAGTATA
TATGAGTAAACTTGGTCTGACAGTTACCAATGCTTAATCAGTGAGGCACCTATCTCAGCGATCTGTCTAT
TTCGTTCATCCATAGTTGCCTGACTCCCCGTCGTGTAGATAACTACGATACGGGAGGGCTTACCATCTGG
CCCCAGTGCTGCAATGATACCGCGAGACCCACGCTCACCGGCTCCAGATTTATCAGCAATAAACCAGCCA
GCCGGAAGGGCCGAGCGCAGAAGTGGTCCTGCAACTTTATCCGCCTCCATCCAGTCTATTAATTGTTGCC
GGGAAGCTAGAGTAAGTAGTTCGCCAGTTAATAGTTTGCGCAACGTTGTTGCCATTGCTACAGGCATCGT
GGTGTCACGCTCGTCGTTTGGTATGGCTTCATTCAGCTCCGGTTCCCAACGATCAAGGCGAGTTACATGA
TCCCCCATGTTGTGCAAAAAAGCGGTTAGCTCCTTCGGTCCTCCGATCGTTGTCAGAAGTAAGTTGGCCG
CAGTGTTATCACTCATGGTTATGGCAGCACTGCATAATTCTCTTACTGTCATGCCATCCGTAAGATGCTT
TTCTGTGACTGGTGAGTACTCAACCAAGTCATTCTGAGAATAGTGTATGCGGCGACCGAGTTGCTCTTGC
CCGGCGTCAATACGGGATAATACCGCGCCACATAGCAGAACTTTAAAAGTGCTCATCATTGGAAAACGTT
CTTCGGGGCGAAAACTCTCAAGGATCTTACCGCTGTTGAGATCCAGTTCGATGTAACCCACTCGTGCACC
CAACTGATCTTCAGCATCTTTTACTTTCACCAGCGTTTCTGGGTGAGCAAAAACAGGAAGGCAAAATGCC
GCAAAAAAGGGAATAAGGGCGACACGGAAATGTTGAATACTCATACTCTTCCTTTTTCAATATTATTGAA
GCATTTATCAGGGTTATTGTCTCATGAGCGGATACATATTTGAATGTATTTAGAAAAATAAACAAATAGG
GGTTCCGCGCACATTTCCCCGAAAAGTGCCACCTGACGTCTAAGAAACCATTATTATCATGACATTAACC
TATAAAAATAGGCGTATCACGAGGCCAGCTTTTCAATTCAATTCATCATTTTTTTTTTATTCTTTTTTTT
GATTTCGGTTTCTTTGAAATTTTTTTGATTCGGTAATCTCCGAACAGAAGGAAGAACGAAGGAAGGAGCA
CAGACTTAGATTGGTATATATACGCATATGTAGTGTTGAAGAAACATGAAATTGCCCAGTATTCTTAACC
CAACTGCACAGAACAAAAACATGCAGGAAACGAAGATAAATCATGTCGAAAGCTACATATAAGGAACGTG
CTGCTACTCATCCTAGTCCTGTTGCTGCCAAGCTATTTAATATCATGCACGAAAAGCAAACAAACTTGTG
TGCTTCATTGGATGTTCGTACCACCAAGGAATTACTGGAGTTAGTTGAAGCATTAGGTCCCAAAATTTGT
TTACTAAAAACACATGTGGATATCTTGACTGATTTTTCCATGGAGGGCACAGTTAAGCCGCTAAAGGCAT
TATCCGCCAAGTACAATTTTTTACTCTTCGAAGACAGAAAATTTGCTGACATTGGTAATACAGTCAAATT
GCAGTACTCTGCGGGTGTATACAGAATAGCAGAATGGGCAGACATTACGAATGCACACGGTGTGGTGGGC
CCAGGTATTGTTAGCGGTTTGAAGCAGGCGGCAGAAGAAGTAACAAAGGAACCTAGAGGCCTTTTGATGT
TAGCAGAATTGTCATGCAAGGGCTCCCTATCTACTGGAGAATATACTAAGGGTACTGTTGACATTGCGAA
GAGCGACAAAGATTTTGTTATCGGCTTTATTGCTCAAAGAGACATGGGTGGAAGAGATGAAGGTTACGAT
TGGTTGATTATGACACCCGGTGTGGGTTTAGATGACAAGGGAGACGCATTGGGTCAACAGTATAGAACCG
TGGATGATGTGGTCTCTACAGGATCTGACATTATTATTGTTGGAAGAGGACTATTTGCAAAGGGAAGGGA
TGCTAAGGTAGAGGGTGAACGTTACAGAAAAGCAGGCTGGGAAGCATATTTGAGAAGATGCGGCCAGCAA
AACTAAAAAACTGTATTATAAGTAAATGCATGTATACTAAACTCACAAATTAGAGCTTCAATTTAATTAT
ATCAGTTATTACCCGCCCTTTCGTCTCGCGCGTTTCGGTGATGACGGTGAAAACCTCTGACACATGCAGC
TCCCGGAGACGGTCACAGCTTGTCTGTAAGCGGATGCCGGGAGCAGACAAGCCCGTCAGGGCGCGTCAGC
GGGTGTTGGCGGGTGTCGGGGCTGGCTTAACTATGCGGCATCAGAGCAGATTGTACTGAGAGTGCACCAT
ATGCGGTGTGAAATACCGCACAGATGCGTAAGGAGAAAATACCGCATCAGGCGCCATTCGCCATTCAGGC
TGCGCAACTGTTGGGAAGGGCGATCGGTGCGGGCCTCTTCGCTATTACGCCAGCTGGCGAAAGGGGGATG
TGCTGCAAGGCGATTAAGTTGGGTAACGCCAGGGTTTTCCCAGTCACGACGTTGTAAAACGACGGCCAGT
GAATTCGAGCT
Features (pLannotate 1.2.2; 20 found; start..end, strand, type, name):
      1..399     +  promoter       TEF1 promoter: S. cerevisiae TEF1; promoter for EF-1α
    403..465     +  misc_feature   MCS (fragment): pBluescript multiple cloning site
    470..712     +  CDS            ERBIN (fragment): ERBIN_HUMAN - Also known as ERBB2IP From Homo sapiens (Human).
    773..997     +  CDS            FINC_PLEWA (fragment): Experimental evidence at transcript level: Swiss-Prot protein existence level 2. Fibronectins bind cell surfaces and various compounds including collagen, fibrin, heparin, DNA, and actin. Fibronectins are involved in cell adhesion, cell motility, opsonization, wound healing, and maintenance of cell shape. May be involved in osteoblast compaction (By similarity). From Pleurodeles waltl (Iberian ribbed newt).
   1055..1107    +  misc_feature   MCS: multiple cloning site
   1121..1828    +  CDS            mCherry: mCherry is a basic (constitutively fluorescent) red fluorescent protein published in 2004, derived from Discosoma sp.. It is reported to be a very rapidly-maturing monomer with low acid sensitivity.
   1844..2091    +  terminator     CYC1 terminator: S. cerevisiae CYC1; transcription terminator for CYC1
   2095..2140    +  misc_feature   MCS (fragment): pUC18/19 multiple cloning site
   2177..2193    -  protein_bind   lac operator: The lac repressor binds to the lac operator to inhibit transcription in E. coli. This inhibition can be relieved by adding lactose or isopropyl-β-D-thiogalactopyranoside (IPTG). lac repressor encoded by lacI
   2201..2231    -  promoter       lac promoter: promoter for the E. coli lac operon
   2246..2267    -  protein_bind   CAP binding site: CAP binding activates transcription in the presence of cAMP. E. coli catabolite activator protein
   2280..2372    -  CDS            lacI (fragment): lac repressor; lacI; The lac repressor binds to the lac operator to inhibit transcription in E. coli. This inhibition can be relieved by adding lactose or isopropyl-β-D-thiogalactopyranoside (IPTG).
   2555..3143    -  rep_origin     ori: high-copy-number ColE1/pMB1/pBR322/pUC origin of replication
   3314..4174    -  CDS            AmpR: β-lactamase; bla; confers resistance to ampicillin, carbenicillin, and related antibiotics
   4175..4279    -  promoter       AmpR promoter: bla
   4377..4592    +  promoter       URA3 promoter: S. cerevisiae URA3
   4593..5396    +  CDS            URA3: orotidine-5'-phosphate decarboxylase, required for uracil biosynthesis; S. cerevisiae URA3; yeast auxotrophic marker, counterselectable with 5-fluoroorotic acid (5-FOA)
   5485..5520    +  CDS            rop (fragment): Rop protein, which maintains plasmids at low copy number; rop
   5622..5721    +  misc_feature   bom (fragment): basis of mobility region from pBR322
   5727..5884    -  CDS            lacZα (fragment): LacZα fragment of β-galactosidase; lacZ fragment
