[The description below was written by a language model from this plasmid's Addgene catalogue record and pLannotate feature annotations shown in this document.]
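Description:
pDS221 is a yeast integrating expression plasmid built on the YIplac211 backbone, carrying one half of the TULIPs light-inducible protein interaction system. As an integrating vector it has no yeast replication origin in the annotated feature table, so stable maintenance in Saccharomyces cerevisiae depends on recombination into the genome, with transformants selected through the URA3 marker (expressed from its own promoter and counterselectable with 5-FOA). In E. coli the 5.9 kb plasmid is propagated at high copy through a ColE1/pUC-type origin and selected with ampicillin via the β-lactamase gene. Remnants of the pUC-style lac promoter/operator, lacZα and polylinker regions flank the insertion site.

The payload is a single cassette cloned between SacI and KpnI: the constitutive S. cerevisiae TEF1 promoter drives an ePDZb1–mCherry fusion, terminated by the CYC1 terminator. The feature table resolves the ePDZ coding region into two parts, a fragment matching the human Erbin PDZ domain followed by a fibronectin-like domain. This fits an engineered PDZ "affinity clamp" design in which a fibronectin type III scaffold is fused to the PDZ domain to enhance peptide binding. The record describes this b1 version as a high-affinity variant. A short polylinker segment separates it from the C-terminal mCherry, which allows the fusion's localisation to be followed by red fluorescence.

According to the record, illumination with 440 nm light induces binding of ePDZb1 to LOVpep, the partner tag supplied from a separate construct. pDS221 therefore serves as the soluble, fluorescent binding partner for experiments that recruit or dimerise proteins in living yeast cells under blue-light control.
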