Addgene plasmid #34981: pDS221
Purpose: Expresses a high-affinity ePDZ variant fused to mCherry in yeast. Illumination with 440 nm light induces binding to LOVpep.
Depositing lab: Michael Glotzer. Depositing organization: University of Chicago. Publication: TULIPs: tunable, light-controlled interacting protein tags for cell biology. Strickland D, Lin Y, Wagner E, Hope CM, Zayner J, Antoniou C, Sosnick TR, Weiss EL, Glotzer M. Nat Methods. 2012 Mar 4. doi: 10.1038/nmeth.1904. PubMed 22388287.
Backbone
  Vector backbone: YIPlac211
  Modifications to backbone: PTEF–ePDZb1–mCherry–TCYC1 cassette inserted into YIPlac211
  Vector type: Yeast Expression
  Selectable markers: URA3
Growth in bacteria
  Bacterial resistance: Ampicillin, 100 μg/mL
  Growth temperature: 37°C
  Growth strain: DH5alpha
  Copy number: High Copy
Gene/Insert
  Gene/Insert name: ePDZb1–mCherry
  Species: S. cerevisiae (budding yeast)
  Promoter: TEF
  Cloning method: Restriction Enzyme; 5′ cloning site SacI (not destroyed); 3′ cloning site KpnI (not destroyed)
  Sequencing primers: 5′ M13 fwd; 3′ M13 rev
Resource information
  A portion of this plasmid was derived from a plasmid made by: Sequences from pGREG plasmids (EUROSCARF). ePDZ CDS from Shohei Koide, University of Chicago
Terms and licenses: Academic/Nonprofit Terms; Industry Terms: Not Available to Industry
How to cite: pDS221 was a gift from Michael Glotzer (Addgene plasmid # 34981 ; http://n2t.net/addgene:34981 ; RRID:Addgene_34981)
