>Addgene plasmid #34981 | pDS221 | addgene partial sequence | sequence record 44441 | M13pUC-fwd 5'-CCCAGTCACGACGTTGTAAAACG-3'
GTTTCTACTCCTTTTTTACTCTTCCAGATTTTCTCGGACTCCGCGCATCGCCGTACCACTTCAAAACACC
CAAGCACAGCATACTAAATTTCCCCTCTTTCTTCCTCTAGGGTGTCGTTAATTACCCGTACTAAAGGTTT
GGAAAAGAAAAAAGAGACCGCCTCGTTTCTTTTTCTTCGTCGAAAAAGGCAATAAAAATTTTTATCACGT
TTCTTTTTCTTGAAAATTTTTTTTTTGATTTTTTTCTCTTTCGATGACCTCCCATTGATATTTAAGTTAA
TAAACGGTCTTCAATTTCTCAAGTTTCAGTTTCATTTTTCTTGTTCTATTACAACTTTTTTTACTTCTTG
CTCATTAGAAAGAAAGCATAGCAATCTAATCTAAGTTTTCTAGAACTAGTGGATCCCCCGGGCTGCAGGA
ATTCGATATCAAGCTTATCGATACCGTCGACAATGCCAGAACTTGGATTTAGCATATCAGGTGGTGTCGG
GGGTAGAGGAAACCCATTCAGACCTGATGATGATGGTATATTTGTAACAAGGGTACAACCTGAAGGACCA
GCATCAAAATTACTGCAGCCAGGTGATAAAATTATTCAGGCTAATGGCTACAGTTTTATAAATATTGAAC
ATGGACAAGCAGTGTCCTTGCTAAAAACTTTCCAGAATACAGTTGAACTCATCATTGTACGAGAAGTTGG
TAACGGTGCAAAACAAGAGATTCGAGTGAGGGTTGAAAAAGACGGTGGTTCTGGAGGCGTTTCTTCTGTT
CCGACCAATCTGGAAGTTGTTGCTGCGACCCCGACTAGCCTGCTGATCAGCTGG
