>Addgene plasmid #34981 | pDS221 | addgene partial sequence | sequence record 44914 | CYC1 5'-GCGTGAATGTAAGCGTGAC-3'
ATGCCGCCGGTGGAGTGGCGGCCCTCGGCGCGTTCGTACTGTTCCACGATGGTGTAGTCCTCGTTGTGGG
AGGTGATGTCCAACTTGATGTTGACGTTGTAGGCGCCGGGCAGCTGCACGGGCTTCTTGGCCTTGTAGGT
GGTCTTGACCTCAGCGTCGTAGTGGCCGCCGTCCTTCAGCTTCAGCCTCTGCTTGATCTCGCCCTTCAGG
GCGCCGTCCTCGGGGTACATCCGCTCGGAGGAGGCCTCCCAGCCCATGGTCTTCTTCTGCATTACGGGGC
CGTCGGAGGGGAAGTTGGTGCCGCGCAGCTTCACCTTGTAGATGAACTCGCCGTCCTGCAGGGAGGAGTC
CTGGGTCACGGTCACCACGCCGCCGTCCTCGAAGTTCATCACGCGCTCCCACTTGAAGCCCTCGGGGAAG
GACAGCTTCAAGTAGTCGGGGATGTCGGCGGGGTGCTTCACGTAGGCCTTGGAGCCGTACATGAACTGAG
GGGACAGGATGTCCCAGGCGAAGGGCAGGGGGCCACCCTTGGTCACCTTCAGCTTGGCGGTCTGGGTGCC
CTCGTAGGGGCGGCCCTCGCCCTCGCCCTCGATCTCGAACTCGTGGCCGTTCACGGAGCCCTCCATGTGC
ACCTTGAAGCGCATGAACTCCTTGATGATGGCCATGTTATCCTCCTCGCCCTTGCTCACCATGGTGGCGA
CCGGTGGATCCCGGGCCCGCGGTACCGTCGACTGCAGAATTCGAAGCTTGAGCTCGAGTCTAGAGGTACG
G
