>Addgene plasmid #34981 | pDS221 | addgene partial sequence | sequence record 160110 | mCherry-R 5'-TTGGTCACCTTCAGCTTGG-3'
CTCGATCTCGAACTCGTGGCCGTTCACGGAGCCCTCCATGTGCACCTTGAAGCGCATGAACTCCTTGATG
ATGGCCATGTTATCCTCCTCGCCCTTGCTCACCATGGTGGCGACCGGTGGATCCCGGGCCCGCGGTACCG
TCGACTGCAGAATTCGAAGCTTGAGCTCGAGTCTAGAGGTACGGTAGTTAATCGAGATTGGGCTAGAGTA
GTAATGGTAGTTGTAATGTGCGTATACAGTGATGGTATAGTCGACACCCGGTTTCAGGCCGCTGATGGTA
GCAGTAGACTTGGAACCAGGTACAGTGAATTCCTGAACCGGGGAGTTACCACCGGTTTCACCGTACGTGA
TACGGTAATAACTAACCGGAAGCTCCCTATACGCATCCCAGCTGATCAGCAGGCTAGTCGGGGTCGCAGC
AACAACTTCCAGATTGGTCGGAACAGAAGAAACGCCTCCAGAACCACCGTCTTTTTCAACCCTCACTCGA
ATCTCTTGTTTTGCACCGTTACCAACTTCTCGTACAATGATGAGTTCAACTGTATTCTGGAAAGTTTTTA
GCAAGGACACTGCTTGTCCATGTTCAATATTTATAAAACTGTAGCCATTAGCCTGAATAATTTTATCACC
TGGCTGCAGTAATTTTGATGCTGGTCCTTCAGGTTGTACCCTTGTTACAAATATACCATCATCATCAGGT
CTGAATGGGTTTCCTCTACCCCCGACACCACCTGATATGCTAAATCCAAGTTCTGGCATTGTCGACGGTA
TCGATAAGCTTGATATCGAATTCCTGCAGCCCGGGGGATCCACTAGTTCTAGAAAACTTAGATTAGATTG
CTATGCTTTCTTTCTAATGAGCAAGAAGTA
